Addgene plasmid #195237: pDAC439
Purpose: Mammalian expression of Csm complex from single promoter; RFP backbone (Used for RNA knockdown)
Depositing lab: Jennifer Doudna. Depositing organization: University of California, Berkeley. Publication: Precise transcript targeting by CRISPR-Csm complexes. Colognori D, Trinidad M, Doudna JA. Nat Biotechnol. 2023 Jan 23. doi: 10.1038/s41587-022-01649-9. PubMed 36690762.
Backbone
  Vector backbone: pBI-CMV1
  Backbone manufacturer: Takara Bio
  Total vector size (bp): 10797
  Vector type: Mammalian Expression
Growth in bacteria
  Bacterial resistance: Ampicillin, 100 μg/mL
  Growth temperature: 37°C
  Growth strain: NEB Stable
  Copy number: Unknown
Gene/Insert
  Gene/Insert name: FLAG-NLS-Csm5-2A-FLAG-NLS-Csm4-2A-FLAG-NLS-Csm3-2A-FLAG-NLS-Csm2; RFP-2A-FLAG-NLS-Cas6-2A-FLAG-NLS-Csm1; crRNA
  Species: Streptococcus thermophilus
Terms and licenses: Academic/Nonprofit Terms; Industry Terms: Not Available to Industry
How to cite: pDAC439 was a gift from Jennifer Doudna (Addgene plasmid # 195237 ; http://n2t.net/addgene:195237 ; RRID:Addgene_195237)
