[The description below was written by a language model from this plasmid's Addgene catalogue record and pLannotate feature annotations shown in this document.]
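Description:
pDAC439 is a 10.8 kb mammalian expression plasmid built on the pBI-CMV1 bidirectional backbone. It delivers all the components of the Streptococcus thermophilus type III-A CRISPR-Csm complex from a single vector for programmable RNA knockdown. It is propagated in E. coli through a high-copy ColE1/pUC-type origin and selected with ampicillin via the β-lactamase gene.

The payload is arranged around a central bidirectional CMV element: a CMV enhancer and promoter face one way, and a minimal CMV promoter fragment faces the other. In the forward direction, one polycistronic reading frame encodes Csm5, Csm4, Csm3 and Csm2. Each is FLAG-tagged, carries a nuclear localization signal, and is separated from its neighbours by 2A self-cleaving peptides, and the transcript ends at an SV40 polyadenylation signal. In the opposite direction, a second cassette encodes a red fluorescent marker (annotated as mCherry) followed by 2A-linked FLAG-NLS-Cas6 and FLAG-NLS-Csm1 (Cas10), again with an SV40 poly(A) signal. The feature table also detects a 6xHis tag between Cas6 and Csm1, which the catalogue insert name does not mention. A human U6 RNA polymerase III promoter downstream of the first cassette is presumably what drives the crRNA listed in the record. The crRNA itself is not annotated, and its spacer or target is not stated.

Functionally, Cas6 processes the pre-crRNA and Csm3 supplies the target RNA endonuclease activity. The remaining subunits assemble around the crRNA to form the effector complex. The fluorescent protein lets transfected cells be identified or sorted.
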