Features (pLannotate 1.2.2; 20 found; start..end, strand, type, name):
      1..18      +  promoter       bidirectional TRE promoter (fragment): Tet-responsive bidirectional promoter PTight-BI, consisting of seven tet operator sequences flanked on each side by the minimal CMV promoter
     78..381     +  enhancer       CMV enhancer: human cytomegalovirus immediate early enhancer
    382..585     +  promoter       CMV promoter: human cytomegalovirus (CMV) immediate early promoter
    688..1758    +  CDS            csm5: CSM5_STRTR - Experimental evidence at protein level: Swiss-Prot protein existence level 1. This subunit might be involved in maturation of a crRNA intermediate to its mature form. From Streptococcus thermophilus.
   1870..2766    +  CDS            csm4: CSM4_STRTR - Experimental evidence at protein level: Swiss-Prot protein existence level 1. The subunit probably binds to the 5' handle of the crRNA, helping in discrimination between self- and non-self. From Streptococcus thermophilus.
   2878..3537    +  CDS            csm3: CSM3_STRTR - Experimental evidence at protein level: Swiss-Prot protein existence level 1. This subunit has the target ssRNA endonuclease activity; it cleaves multiple sites in the target RNA at 6 nucleotide intervals. The number of cleavage sites in the target RNA correlates with the number of Csm3 subunits in the Csm effector complex (PubMed:25458845). In the Csm complex target RNA and ssDNA are cleaved simultaneously, although RNase activity (of Csm3) is much faster. RNA cleavage by Csm3 is not required for ssDNase activity as Csm complex with inactive Csm3 still has ssDNase activity; howev
   3649..4026    +  CDS            csm2: CSM2_STRTR - Experimental evidence at protein level: Swiss-Prot protein existence level 1. This subunit may be involved in monitoring complementarity of crRNA and target RNA. From Streptococcus thermophilus.
   4075..4158    +  CDS            large T antigen (fragment): large T antigen from SV40 (simian virus 40)
   4181..4262    +  polyA_signal   SV40 poly(A) signal: SV40 polyadenylation signal
   4390..4630    +  promoter       U6 promoter: RNA polymerase III promoter for human U6 snRNA
   4802..5390    -  rep_origin     ori: high-copy-number ColE1/pMB1/pBR322/pUC origin of replication
   5561..6421    -  CDS            AmpR: β-lactamase; bla; confers resistance to ampicillin, carbenicillin, and related antibiotics
   6422..6526    -  promoter       AmpR promoter: bla
   6559..6640    -  polyA_signal   SV40 poly(A) signal: SV40 polyadenylation signal
   6663..6746    -  CDS            large T antigen (fragment): large T antigen from SV40 (simian virus 40)
   6757..9030    -  CDS            cas10: CAS10_STRTR - Also known as csm1 From Streptococcus thermophilus.
   9094..9111    -  CDS            6xHis: 6xHis affinity tag
   9166..9894    -  CDS            cas6: CAS6_STRTR - Experimental evidence at protein level: Swiss-Prot protein existence level 1. This protein processes pre-crRNA into individual crRNA units. From Streptococcus thermophilus.
  10006..10713   -  CDS            mCherry: mCherry is a basic (constitutively fluorescent) red fluorescent protein published in 2004, derived from Discosoma sp.. It is reported to be a very rapidly-maturing monomer with low acid sensitivity.
  10763..10797   -  promoter       minimal CMV promoter (fragment): human cytomegalovirus (CMV) immediate early promoter
>Addgene plasmid #195237 | pDAC439 | addgene full sequence | sequence record 382945 | Addgene NGS Result
ACCTCGACATACTCGAGTAGTTATTAATAGTAATCAATTACGGGGTCATTAGTTCATAGCCCATATATGG
AGTTCCGCGTTACATAACTTACGGTAAATGGCCCGCCTGGCTGACCGCCCAACGACCCCCGCCCATTGAC
GTCAATAATGACGTATGTTCCCATAGTAACGCCAATAGGGACTTTCCATTGACGTCAATGGGTGGAGTAT
TTACGGTAAACTGCCCACTTGGCAGTACATCAAGTGTATCATATGCCAAGTACGCCCCCTATTGACGTCA
ATGACGGTAAATGGCCCGCCTGGCATTATGCCCAGTACATGACCTTATGGGACTTTCCTACTTGGCAGTA
CATCTACGTATTAGTCATCGCTATTACCATGGTGATGCGGTTTTGGCAGTACATCAATGGGCGTGGATAG
CGGTTTGACTCACGGGGATTTCCAAGTCTCCACCCCATTGACGTCAATGGGAGTTTGTTTTGGCACCAAA
ATCAACGGGACTTTCCAAAATGTCGTAACAACTCCGCCCCATTGACGCAAATGGGCGGTAGGCGTGTACG
GTGGGAGGTCTATATAAGCAGAGCTGGTTTAGTGAACCGTCAGATCCGCTAGGGATCCGCCGCCACCATG
GATTACAAAGACGATGACGATAAGATGGCGCCTAAGAAGAAACGCAAAGTGCGGGGCATGAAAAATGACT
ACCGGACCTTCAAGCTGAGCCTGCTGACCCTGGCTCCTATCCACATCGGCAACGGCGAGAAGTACACCAG
CAGAGAATTCATCTACGAGAACAAGAAGTTCTACTTCCCCGACATGGGCAAGTTCTACAACAAGATGGTG
GAAAAGAGACTGGCCGAGAAGTTCGAGGCCTTCCTGATCCAGACCAGACCCAACGCCAGAAACAACCGGC
TGATTTCTTTTCTGAACGACAACAGAATCGCCGAAAGATCTTTTGGCGGCTACAGCATCAGTGAAACCGG
CCTGGAATCTGATAAGAACCCTAACAGCGCCGGAGCTATCAACGAGGTGAACAAATTCATCCGGGACGCC
TTCGGAAATCCTTACATCCCAGGCAGCAGCCTGAAGGGCGCCATCCGCACCATCCTGATGAACACCACAC
CTAAGTGGAACAACGAGAACGCCGTGAACGACTTCGGCAGATTCCCAAAGGAAAACAAGAACCTGATCCC
TTGGGGACCTAAGAAAGGCAAGGAATACGACGACCTGTTCAACGCCATCAGAGTGTCCGACAGCAAGCCC
TTCGACAACAAAAGCCTGATCCTCGTGCAGAAGTGGGACTACAGCGCCAAAACCAACAAGGCCAAGCCTC
TGCCTCTGTACAGAGAGTCTATCAGCCCTCTGACCAAGATCGAGTTCGAGATAACAACAACCACTGATGA
GGCCGGCAGACTGATCGAGGAACTGGGAAAGCGGGCCCAGGCCTTTTATAAGGACTACAAGGCCTTTTTC
CTGTCTGAATTCCCTGATGATAAGATCCAGGCTAATCTGCAATACCCCATCTACCTGGGCGCCGGCAGCG
GCGCTTGGACAAAGACCCTGTTTAAGCAGGCCGACGGCATCCTGCAGCGGAGATACTCCAGAATGAAAAC
CAAGATGGTCAAGAAGGGCGTGCTGAAGCTGACAAAGGCCCCTCTGAAAACAGTGAAGATCCCCAGCGGC
AACCACAGCCTGGTGAAGAATCACGAGAGCTTCTACGAGATGGGCAAAGCCAACTTCATGATCAAGGAAA
TCGACAAGGAAGGAAGGGGCTCCCTCCTCACTTGTGGAGATGTCGAAGAAAATCCTGGACCTGATTACAA
AGACGATGACGATAAGATGGCGCCTAAGAAGAAACGCAAAGTGCGGGGCATGACTTACAAGCTCTACATT
ATGACCTTTCAAAACGCCCACTTCGGTTCCGGCACTCTGGACTCATCGAAGCTGACCTTCTCCGCGGATA
GAATCTTCTCGGCACTCGTGCTCGAGGCTCTGAAGATGGGAAAGCTCGACGCCTTCTTGGCCGAGGCCAA
CCAGGATAAGTTCACTCTGACCGACGCGTTCCCATTCCAATTCGGTCCTTTCCTGCCGAAACCGATTGGT
TACCCCAAGCACGACCAGATCGACCAGTCTGTGGACGTGAAGGAAGTCCGCCGCCAAGCGAAGCTGTCCA
AAAAGCTCCAGTTCCTGGCTCTGGAAAACGTCGACGACTACCTGAACGGAGAGCTGTTTGAGAATGAGGA
ACACGCCGTGATCGACACAGTGACCAAGAACCAGCCCCATAAAGATGATAATCTGTACCAAGTGGCCACC
ACTCGGTTCTCGAACGACACCTCCCTTTACGTGATCGCCAACGAATCCGATCTGCTGAACGAACTGATGA
GCAGCCTTCAGTACTCCGGGCTGGGCGGCAAAAGGTCCTCAGGATTCGGCAGATTTGAGCTGGACATCCA
GAACATTCCCTTGGAACTGTCCGACCGGCTGACGAAGAACCACAGCGACAAGGTCATGTCACTTACCACC
GCCCTCCCGGTGGACGCTGATCTCGAGGAAGCGATGGAAGATGGCCATTACCTGTTGACCAAGTCGTCCG
GATTCGCATTCTCCCACGCCACCAACGAAAACTATCGGAAGCAGGACCTGTACAAGTTCGCCTCCGGGAG
CACCTTCAGCAAGACTTTCGAGGGACAGATCGTGGACGTGCGCCCTCTCGATTTCCCTCACGCCGTGCTG
AACTACGCCAAGCCGCTGTTCTTTAAGCTCGAAGTCGAGGGCAGAGGAAGTCTGCTAACATGCGGTGACG
TCGAGGAGAATCCTGGACCTGATTACAAAGACGATGACGATAAGATGGCGCCTAAGAAGAAACGCAAAGT
GCGGGGCATGACCTTCGCCAAGATCAAATTCAGCGCCCAGATCCGGCTGGAAACCGGCCTGCACATCGGA
GGATCTGATGCCTTTGCCGCTATCGGCGCCATCGACAGCCCTGTGATCAAGGACCCCATCACCAACCTGC
CTATCATCCCCGGCTCTAGCCTGAAGGGCAAGATGAGAACACTGCTGGCCAAGGTGTACAACGAAAAGGT
GGCCGAGAAGCCTAGCGACGACAGCGACATCCTGAGCAGACTGTTCGGAAATAGCAAGGATAAGCGGTTC
AAGATGGGCAGACTGATCTTCCGGGACGCCTTCCTGAGCAACGCCGACGAGCTGGATTCTCTGGGCGTGC
GGAGCTACACCGAGGTGAAGTTCGAGAACACCATCGATAGAATCACCGCCGAGGCCAATCCTAGACAGAT
CGAGAGAGCCATTCGGAACTCAACATTCGACTTCGAGCTGATCTACGAGATCACTGATGAGAATGAGAAC
CAGGTCGAGGAAGATTTCAAGGTGATCAGAGACGGCCTGAAGCTGCTGGAACTGGACTACCTGGGCGGAA
GCGGCTCCAGAGGCTACGGCAAAGTGGCTTTTGAGAACCTGAAAGCCACCACAGTGTTCGGCAACTACGA
CGTGAAAACCCTGAACGAGCTGCTGACCGCCGAAGTGGAGGGGCGGGGGTCTTTGTTGACTTGCGGGGAT
GTTGAGGAGAACCCAGGGCCAGATTACAAAGACGATGACGATAAGATGGCGCCTAAGAAGAAACGCAAAG
TGCGGGGCATGACCATCCTGACCGACGAGAACTACGTGGACATCGCCGAGAAAGCCATCCTGAAGCTGGA
AAGAAACACCAGAAATAGAAAGAACCCTGATGCCTTCTTCCTGACCACATCTAAGCTGCGGAACCTGCTG
AGCCTGACAAGCACCCTGTTCGACGAGAGCAAGGTGAAGGAATACGACGCCCTGCTGGACAGAATCGCTT
ATCTGAGAGTGCAGTTCGTGTACCAGGCCGGCAGAGAGATCGCCGTGAAAGATCTGATCGAGAAGGCCCA
GATCCTGGAAGCTCTGAAAGAGATCAAGGACCGGGAAACCCTGCAGAGATTCTGCAGATACATGGAAGCC
CTGGTGGCCTACTTCAAGTTCTACGGCGGCAAGGACTGAGCTAGCGCGGCCGCATCGATAAGCTTGTCGA
CGATATCTCCAGAGGATCATAATCAGCCATACCACATTTGTAGAGGTTTTACTTGCTTTAAAAAACCTCC
CACACCTCCCCCTGAACCTGAAACATAAAATGAATGCAATTGTTGTTGTTAACTTGTTTATTGCAGCTTA
TAATGGTTACAAATAAAGCAATAGCATCACAAATTTCACAAATAAAGCATTTTTTTCACTGCCCCGAGCT
TCCTCGCTCACTGACTCGCTGCGCTCGGTCGTTCGGCTGCGGCGAGCGGTATCAGCTCACTCAAAGGCGG
TAATACGGTTATCCACAGAATCAGGGGATAACGCAGGAAAGAAACTAGTGAGGGCCTATTTCCCATGATT
CCTTCATATTTGCATATACGATACAAGGCTGTTAGAGAGATAATTAGAATTAATTTGACTGTAAACACAA
AGATATTAGTACAAAATACGTGACGTAGAAAGTAATAATTTCTTGGGTAGTTTGCAGTTTTAAAATTATG
TTTTAAAATGGACTATCATATGCTTACCGTAACTTGAAAGTATTTCGATTTCTTGGCTTTATATATCTTG
TGGAAAGGACGAAACACCGATATAAACCTAATTACCTCGAGAGGGGACGGAAACCCGTCTTCGATGAAGC
GATTCAGAAGACTTGATATAAACCTAATTACCTCGAGAGGGGACTTTTTTACATGTGAGCAAAAGGCCAG
CAAAAGGCCAGGAACCGTAAAAAGGCCGCGTTGCTGGCGTTTTTCCATAGGCTCCGCCCCCCTGACGAGC
ATCACAAAAATCGACGCTCAAGTCAGAGGTGGCGAAACCCGACAGGACTATAAAGATACCAGGCGTTTCC
CCCTGGAAGCTCCCTCGTGCGCTCTCCTGTTCCGACCCTGCCGCTTACCGGATACCTGTCCGCCTTTCTC
CCTTCGGGAAGCGTGGCGCTTTCTCATAGCTCACGCTGTAGGTATCTCAGTTCGGTGTAGGTCGTTCGCT
CCAAGCTGGGCTGTGTGCACGAACCCCCCGTTCAGCCCGACCGCTGCGCCTTATCCGGTAACTATCGTCT
TGAGTCCAACCCGGTAAGACACGACTTATCGCCACTGGCAGCAGCCACTGGTAACAGGATTAGCAGAGCG
AGGTATGTAGGCGGTGCTACAGAGTTCTTGAAGTGGTGGCCTAACTACGGCTACACTAGAAGAACAGTAT
TTGGTATCTGCGCTCTGCTGAAGCCAGTTACCTTCGGAAAAAGAGTTGGTAGCTCTTGATCCGGCAAACA
AACCACCGCTGGTAGCGGTGGTTTTTTTGTTTGCAAGCAGCAGATTACGCGCAGAAAAAAAGGATCTCAA
GAAGATCCTTTGATCTTTTCTACGGGGTCTGACGCTCAGTGGAACGAAAACTCACGTTAAGGGATTTTGG
TCATGAGATTATCAAAAAGGATCTTCACCTAGATCCTTTTAAATTAAAAATGAAGTTTTAAATCAATCTA
AAGTATATATGAGTAAACTTGGTCTGACAGTTACCAATGCTTAATCAGTGAGGCACCTATCTCAGCGATC
TGTCTATTTCGTTCATCCATAGTTGCCTGACTCCCCGTCGTGTAGATAACTACGATACGGGAGGGCTTAC
CATCTGGCCCCAGTGCTGCAATGATACCGCGAGACCCACGCTCACCGGCTCCAGATTTATCAGCAATAAA
CCAGCCAGCCGGAAGGGCCGAGCGCAGAAGTGGTCCTGCAACTTTATCCGCCTCCATCCAGTCTATTAAT
TGTTGCCGGGAAGCTAGAGTAAGTAGTTCGCCAGTTAATAGTTTGCGCAACGTTGTTGCCATTGCTACAG
GCATCGTGGTGTCACGCTCGTCGTTTGGTATGGCTTCATTCAGCTCCGGTTCCCAACGATCAAGGCGAGT
TACATGATCCCCCATGTTGTGCAAAAAAGCGGTTAGCTCCTTCGGTCCTCCGATCGTTGTCAGAAGTAAG
TTGGCCGCAGTGTTATCACTCATGGTTATGGCAGCACTGCATAATTCTCTTACTGTCATGCCATCCGTAA
GATGCTTTTCTGTGACTGGTGAGTACTCAACCAAGTCATTCTGAGAATAGTGTATGCGGCGACCGAGTTG
CTCTTGCCCGGCGTCAACACGGGATAATACCGCGCCACATAGCAGAACTTTAAAAGTGCTCATCATTGGA
AAACGTTCTTCGGGGCGAAAACTCTCAAGGATCTTACCGCTGTTGAGATCCAGTTCGATGTAACCCACTC
GTGCACCCAACTGATCTTCAGCATCTTTTACTTTCACCAGCGTTTCTGGGTGAGCAAAAACAGGAAGGCA
AAATGCCGCAAAAAAGGGAATAAGGGCGACACGGAAATGTTGAATACTCATACTCTTCCTTTTTCAATAT
TATTGAAGCATTTATCAGGGTTATTGTCTCATGAGCGGATACATATTTGAATGTATTTAGAAAAATAAAC
AAATAGGGGTTCCGCGCACATTTCCCCGAAAAGTGCCACCTGACGTCGGCAGTGAAAAAAATGCTTTATT
TGTGAAATTTGTGATGCTATTGCTTTATTTGTAACCATTATAAGCTGCAATAAACAAGTTAACAACAACA
ATTGCATTCATTTTATGTTTCAGGTTCAGGGGGAGGTGTGGGAGGTTTTTTAAAGCAAGTAAAACCTCTA
CAAATGTGGTATGGCTGATTATGATCCTCTAGATTAATCCTTTCTGATTTCGTAGATGTACAGCAGGAGC
GCGAGCTCGGCTTCCTTCCGGTCCTTATCGTTCTTGTTGGTGTACCAGGAGTAGAACAGGTTCTTGAAGG
TCTTGAACTTGTCCCTGTCAGTCTCCCGGGTCAGTTCTTCCAGGCGAGTGAGGTAATAGGCGAGGCGTGC
CATATTCATGCGGTCGTGGTTCCTCAAAAGCTCAATAAGCTTATAGATGAAGTTCTTTCCCCTCTCGTCT
TGATGGTTGAAGAAGTATCTAATCTGTTCCAGTTTGTCGTCGTACACGTTAGTGATGAACCTATCAAACT
TGAAAGTGTAGTCGCTTGAGAACAGCGAGATGGAGTCCTTTTCGTTGCCCTTGGCGGCCTCTTCCAGTTC
CCCGGTCTGGTGAGCCATCAGGCTAATAGGAGTCTTGTCGGCGAACAACCCTATCCCCGCGGAGAGGGTG
AGCTTCCCGTTGGTCCACTTGATGAAGTTTTCGCGAAGTTCCACAGTGAACGCGATGATATCCTGCCACG
ATCCAATGGCGAACACGTCATCGCCGCCCGCGTAGATAATGCTCAGCTTCTTGTCGGAGGCGAACTGGTT
AATGTACACTTTGAAGAACAGCGACATGCTCCGGGAGAATGTGGCCGATCTTGACAGAGTGGAGTATTGT
CCGTTTCCCTGCTGGCTGAAACCGGCCATGAAGGCGGCGCCCAAGTCATCCACGTCGAGCCGGACCACGG
CCAGTCTCTTGATGCCTAGGCCGTTCTCGTTCTTGCTCAGGGCGGCGTAGTTGTAGATCTCGTCGCACTG
GTAATCCCCCACGAACACATGCGTAGCCTTCACGGTACCGGCCTTATAGTCATTCTTCACGTAGACCCGG
CTGAACGCTTCTTGGGACAGCTTTTCGAATGCCACGCCCTTTAAGCACGCGTTTGGTCCAATCGGCAGCC
CCTCATTTTCGGTAATGATGAAGTGGTCATGGGCAATTTCTTTCGAGAACTGGTACAGTCCCCGGCAAAT
GTCACAGACTTTCTGGTCGTGGTAGGACACCAGGTTCTCCACGGAGTGGCAAATCTCGCACTCTCTCTCT
GAGGACTTTCCACCGCGATTCAGGAGCATCAGTGTCTGGTAGTCGTATCTGGAGATTTTCTTTTTGGAGA
TCATGCGCGAAGCCTTTTGGTACACTTGGCGGTAGGACTCGGGGCTATTCAGCTCGGACATGATGTCCTT
GGCCGCGAAGGAACCCCAGCCAAAGGCCACATAGAGGCGGGTCTGGAAGTTTGCCAACAGGAACTGGTTG
AAATCCTTCTCAAACTGCACCAGGGTTTCCACAGTCTTTTCGGTGTTGGCCAGGACGAAGTAGGCGTGTC
CGCCGCCGACGTAAAGCATGTTAGCCCTGTTCAGTCCCAGCTTGTCCAGCAGGCTATCGGCGATGTACTC
GGACATAAAGTCCAGGTAGAGGCTCCGGGCCTTCAGCTGCTTCGCCGCGCCGTTAGTTGCGATGTTAATG
TTGTAGATAAAGTCCTGGATTCCCGACAGGTCGAAGGAGGCCAGCAGGAAGGCTTCTTCTTCATAGAACG
CTGACACTTTGGTGAACAGGTCCTCTTTGTAGTTGTGCCGACCCTTGTCCTCCAGGTAGTCGTAGATCGC
CAGAGCGAAGGCAGCAGTCAAGCGGGAATGGTCGGCCAGGGAGATGTCGGCGATTTCCTTAGTGTTGGTG
CTTGACGGCACGAAGGAGAGAGTAGCCTCGAAAAGGTTGAGCAGGGAGTCAATCTGGACTTGGTTGAACT
CGAACTCGGCCAGTTCGTTCTTAATCCGGGTGGCGATGGCAGCGTAATCGCCCTTGCTAAAGGGTTCGTA
AGTGGCGGACGCGAAGTTGGGCTTCGACTTGAGATTCAGCACGGTAGGCTTGAAGTACCGCTTATCGGTC
TGCGCTCCGAACACGTTAAAGATGTCGGCCTGGTTCGTGTAGGTGTCCCAGATCTTTGCGGAGGTATCTT
CGTCTGACTCTTCGTTGGATTGCCGGCGGTCGACACCGGAGGCGATGTTGTCGGCAATGTAGGTGATGTA
AGCCAGGTGATCGTTGCCGAGCTTATCAGACTGGTAGTTGGCCATATGGTACCGGATCTGATCCGAGATG
ACTTGGTTGTCGGCGATCTCGTCGAACCAGTCGGCGCCCACAAGTGCGTGTTTCTTCCGCTCTCCGGTTG
CTCGCTGGATGACCTTTCCGATGTCGTGCAGCAGGGCTCCGTAAAACAGATCAATCTTTTCTTTCTTCAT
GCCCCGCACTTTGCGTTTCTTCTTAGGCGCCATCTTATCGTCATCGTCTTTGTAATCGCCGGAATGGTGA
TGGTGATGGTGTGGTCCTGGATTTTCTTCAACATCTCCACAAGTTAGCAAACTTCCTCTTCCTTCGTCCT
TTCTTTCTTCCAGCTTGATGCCGCCCATTCCCAGGCTGGTTTTCATGCCCAGGCCGCTGTACTCGCCGAA
GGTCAGCAGCATCTTCACGTAGGCCTTCAGTGTCTGGGCTCCCTGCACCTTGAAGGTCAGCTTGCCCCGG
AAGGCGGGGATTCTCTGTCTATGCACTCTGAAGTAGCTTGTTTCCAGTCTGTAATTGGTGATGGTGCTGT
GCTCGCTCAGGTAGTCCAGGGTATCTTCCTCGATCTCAGGCTGGTTTTCCACCAGTCTGCCGTACTTCTG
CATCAGGCTCTGAAAGATCAGCCGCATGCTGGGGAAGATCACGTAGCTGCCCTGGCTTTTAAAGCCTGTA
GGTGTCTCGAAGATGATGCTGAAGTAGGTCTGGTTTTCCTCGCTGTTGAAGATCTCGAGCAGCTTATCAG
CGCCCAGCTCCTGGATTTCCACCTTTTCCACAGACAACTTAGGCAGGTCGTTCAGGGACACTTCCTTGAT
CTGCAGCAGGGTCATGAACACCTTGTCCTCGATGTCGTCTGTCAGCAGATGCACGACCCACTGGGTGTTC
TCTTTGCCCTGGATCACCTTTGTGGCGTAGGGGTTGGTCTGCTGCTGGTGCAGGTAGTCCACGTAGTCGC
TATCCAGCTGTTCCATCAGGAAGCCGTGGAATTTCACGGCCAGGTCCTGAGCAGGGTGGTCGATCCGCTT
AAAGGTGAACACGAGCTTTTTCATGCCCCGCACTTTGCGTTTCTTCTTAGGCGCCATCTTATCGTCATCG
TCTTTGTAATCGGGGCCGGGGTTCTCCTCCACGTCGCCGCAGGTCAGCAGGCTGCCTCTGCCCTCCTTGT
ACAGCTCGTCCATGCCGCCGGTGGAGTGGCGGCCCTCGGCGCGTTCGTACTGTTCCACGATGGTGTAGTC
CTCGTTGTGGGAGGTGATGTCCAACTTGATGTTGACGTTGTAGGCGCCGGGCAGCTGCACGGGCTTCTTG
GCCTTGTAGGTGGTCTTGACCTCAGCGTCGTAGTGGCCGCCGTCCTTCAGCTTCAGCCTCTGCTTGATCT
CGCCCTTCAGGGCGCCGTCCTCGGGGTACATCCGCTCGGAGGAGGCCTCCCAGCCCATGGTTTTCTTCTG
CATTACGGGGCCGTCGGAGGGGAAGTTGGTGCCGCGCAGCTTCACCTTGTAGATGAACTCGCCGTCCTGC
AGGGAGGAGTCCTGGGTCACGGTCACCACGCCGCCGTCCTCGAAGTTCATCACGCGCTCCCACTTGAAGC
CCTCGGGGAAGGACAGCTTCAAGTAGTCGGGGATGTCGGCGGGGTGCTTCACGTAGGCCTTGGAGCCGTA
CATGAACTGAGGGGACAGGATGTCCCAGGCGAAGGGCAGGGGGCCACCCTTGGTCACCTTCAGCTTGGCG
GTCTGGGTGCCCTCGTAGGGGCGGCCCTCGCCCTCGCCCTCGATCTCGAACTCGTGGCCGTTCACGGAGC
CCTCCATGTGCACCTTGAAGCGCATGAACTCCTTGATGATGGCCATGTTATCCTCCTCGCCCTTGCTCAC
CATGGTGGCGGCACCGGTGAATTCTCCAGGCGATCTGACGGTTCACTAAACGAGCTCTGCTTATATAGGC
CTCCCACCGTACACGCC
